>Addgene plasmid #174573 | FLAG-JAK1Gly590Arg | depositor full sequence | sequence record 338736 | insert
GAGGGCCTATTTCCCATGATTCCTTCATATTTGCATATACGATACAAGGCTGTTAGAGAGATAATTGGAA
TTAATTTGACTGTAAACACAAAGATATTAGTACAAAATACGTGACGTAGAAAGTAATAATTTCTTGGGTA
GTTTGCAGTTTTAAAATTATGTTTTAAAATGGACTATCATATGCTTACCGTAACTTGAAAGTATTTCGAT
TTCTTGGCTTTATATATCTTGTGGAAAGGACGAAACACCGGGTCTTCGAGAAGACCTGTTTTAGAGCTAG
AAATAGCAAGTTAAAATAAGGCTAGTCCGTTATCAACTTGAAAAAGTGGCACCGAGTCGGTGCTTTTTTG
TTTTAGAGCTAGAAATAGCAAGTTAAAATAAGGCTAGTCCGTTTTTAGCGCGTGCGCCAATTCTGCAGAC
AAATGGCTCTAGAGGTACCCGTTACATAACTTACGGTAAATGGCCCGCCTGGCTGACCGCCCAACGACCC
CCGCCCATTGACGTCAATAGTAACGCCAATAGGGACTTTCCATTGACGTCAATGGGTGGAGTATTTACGG
TAAACTGCCCACTTGGCAGTACATCAAGTGTATCATATGCCAAGTACGCCCCCTATTGACGTCAATGACG
GTAAATGGCCCGCCTGGCATTGTGCCCAGTACATGACCTTATGGGACTTTCCTACTTGGCAGTACATCTA
CGTATTAGTCATCGCTATTACCATGGTCGAGGTGAGCCCCACGTTCTGCTTCACTCTCCCCATCTCCCCC
CCCTCCCCACCCCCAATTTTGTATTTATTTATTTTTTAATTATTTTGTGCAGCGATGGGGGCGGGGGGGG
GGGGGGGGCGCGCGCCRGGSGGGGSGGGGSGGGGSGGGGGGGGGGGSGGGGSGRGGSGGRGRGGKGCGGC
GGCAGCCAATCAGAGCGGCGCGCTCCGAAAGTTTCCTTTTATGGCGAGGCGGCGGCGGCGGCGGCCCTAT
AAAAAGCGAAGCGCGCGGCGGGCGGGAGTCGCTGCGCGCTGCCTTCGCCCCGTGCCCCGCTCCGCCGCCG
CCTCGCGCCGCCCGCCCCGGCTCTGACTGACCGCGTTACTCCCACAGGTGAGCGGGCGGGACGGCCCTTC
TCCTCCGGGCTGTAATTAGCTGAGCAAGAGGTAAGGGTTTAAGGGATGGTTGGTTGGTGGGGTATTAATG
TTTAATTACCTGGAGCACCTGCCTGAAATCACTTTTTTTCAGGTTGGACCGGTGCCACCATGGACTATAA
GGACCACGACGGAGACTACAAGGATCATGATATTGATTACAAAGACGATGACGATAAGTCTGGTGGTTCT
CAGTATCTAAATATAAAAGAGGACTGCAATGCCATGGCTTTCTGTGCTAAAATGAGGAGCTCCAAGAAGA
CTGAGGTGAACCTGGAGGCCCCTGAGCCAGGGGTGGAAGTGATCTTCTATCTGTCGGACAGGGAGCCCCT
CCGGCTGGGCAGTGGAGAGTACACAGCAGAGGAACTGTGCATCAGGGCTGCACAGGCATGCCGTATCTCT
CCTCTTTGTCACAACCTCTTTGCCCTGTATGACGAGAACACCAAGCTCTGGTATGCTCCAAATCGCACCA
TCACCGTTGATGACAAGATGTCCCTCCGGCTCCACTACCGGATGAGGTTCTATTTCACCAATTGGCATGG
AACCAACGACAATGAGCAGTCAGTGTGGCGTCATTCTCCAAAGAAGCAGAAAAATGGCTACGAGAAAAAA
AAGATTCCAGATGCAACCCCTCTCCTTGATGCCAGCTCACTGGAGTATCTGTTTGCTCAGGGACAGTATG
ATTTGGTGAAATGCCTGGCTCCTATTCGAGACCCCAAGACCGAGCAGGATGGACATGATATTGAGAACGA
GTGTCTAGGGATGGCTGTCCTGGCCATCTCACACTATGCCATGATGAAGAAGATGCAGTTGCCAGAACTG
CCCAAGGACATCAGCTACAAGCGATATATTCCAGAAACATTGAATAAGTCCATCAGACAGAGGAACCTTC
TCACCAGGATGCGGATAAATAATGTTTTCAAGGATTTCCTAAAGGAATTTAACAACAAGACCATTTGTGA
CAGCAGCGTGTCCACGCATGACCTGAAGGTGAAATACTTGGCTACCTTGGAAACTTTGACAAAACATTAC
GGTGCTGAAATATTTGAGACTTCCATGTTACTGATTTCATCAGAAAATGAGATGAATTGGTTTCATTCGA
ATGACGGTGGAAACGTTCTCTACTACGAAGTGATGGTGACTGGGAATCTTGGAATCCAGTGGAGGCATAA
ACCAAATGTTGTTTCTGTTGAAAAGGAAAAAAATAAACTGAAGCGGAAAAAACTGGAAAATAAACACAAG
AAGGATGAGGAGAAAAACAAGATCCGGGAAGAGTGGAACAATTTTTCTTACTTCCCTGAAATCACTCACA
TTGTAATAAAGGAGTCTGTGGTCAGCATTAACAAGCAGGACAACAAGAAAATGGAACTGAAGCTCTCTTC
CCACGAGGAGGCCTTGTCCTTTGTGTCCCTGGTAGATGGCTACTTCCGGCTCACAGCAGATGCCCATCAT
TACCTCTGCACCGACGTGGCCCCCCCGTTGATCGTCCACAACATACAGAATGGCTGTCATGGTCCAATCT
GTACAGAATACGCCATCAATAAATTGCGGCAAGAAGGAAGCGAGGAGGGGATGTACGTGCTGAGGTGGAG
CTGCACCGACTTTGACAACATCCTCATGACCGTCACCTGCTTTGAGAAGTCTGAGCAGGTGCAGGGTGCC
CAGAAGCAGTTCAAGAACTTTCAGATCGAGGTGCAGAAGGGCCGCTACAGTCTGCACGGTTCGGACCGCA
GCTTCCCCAGCTTGGGAGACCTCATGAGCCACCTCAAGAAGCAGATCCTGCGCACGGATAACATCAGCTT
CATGCTAAAACGCTGCTGCCAGCCCAAGCCCCGAGAAATCTCCAACCTGCTGGTGGCTACTAAGAAAGCC
CAGGAGTGGCAGCCCGTCTACCCCATGAGCCAGCTGAGTTTCGATCGGATCCTCAAGAAGGATCTGGTGC
AGGGCGAGCACCTTAGGAGAGGCACGAGAACACACATCTATTCTGGGACCCTGATGGATTACAAGGATGA
CGAAGGAACTTCTGAAGAGAAGAAGATAAAAGTGATCCTCAAAGTCTTAGACCCCAGCCACAGGGATATT
TCCCTGGCCTTCTTCGAGGCAGCCAGCATGATGAGACAGGTCTCCCACAAACACATCGTGTACCTCTATG
GCGTCTGTGTCCGCGACGTGGAGAATATCATGGTGGAAGAGTTTGTGGAAGGGGGTCCTCTGGATCTCTT
CATGCACCGGAAAAGCGATGTCCTTACCACACCATGGAAATTCAAAGTTGCCAAACAGCTGGCCAGTGCC
CTGAGCTACTTGGAGGATAAAGACCTGGTCCATGGAAATGTGTGTACTAAAAACCTCCTCCTGGCCCGTG
AGGGCATCGACAGTGAGTGTGGCCCATTCATCAAGCTCAGTGACCCCGGCATCCCCATTACGGTGCTGTC
TAGGCAAGAATGCATTGAACGAATCCCATGGATTGCTCCTGAGTGTGTTGAGGACTCCAAGAACCTGAGT
GTGGCTGCTGACAAGTGGAGCTTTGGAACCACGCTCTGGGAAATCTGCTACAATGGCGAGATCCCCTTGA
AAGACAAGACGCTGATTGAGAAAGAGAGATTCTATGAAAGCCGGTGCAGGCCAGTGACACCATCATGTAA
GGAGCTGGCTGACCTCATGACCCGCTGCATGAACTATGACCCCAATCAGAGGCCTTTCTTCCGAGCCATC
ATGAGAGACATTAATAAGCTTGAAGAGCAGAATCCAGATATTGTTTCAGAAAAAAAACCAGCAACTGAAG
TGGACCCCACACATTTTGAAAAGCGCTTCCTAAAGAGGATCCGTGACTTGGGAGAGGGCCACTTTGGGAA
GGTTGAGCTCTGCAGGTATGACCCCGAAGGGGACAATACAGGGGAGCAGGTGGCTGTTAAATCTCTGAAG
CCTGAGAGTGGAGGTAACCACATAGCTGATCTGAAAAAGGAAATCGAGATCTTAAGGAACCTCTATCATG
AGAACATTGTGAAGTACAAAGGAATCTGCACAGAAGACGGAGGAAATGGTATTAAGCTCATCATGGAATT
TCTGCCTTCGGGAAGCCTTAAGGAATATCTTCCAAAGAATAAGAACAAAATAAACCTCAAACAGCAGCTA
AAATATGCCGTTCAGATTTGTAAGGGGATGGACTATTTGGGTTCTCGGCAATACGTTCACCGGGACTTGG
CAGCAAGAAATGTCCTTGTTGAGAGTGAACACCAAGTGAAAATTGGAGACTTCGGTTTAACCAAAGCAAT
TGAAACCGATAAGGAGTATTACACCGTCAAGGATGACCGGGACAGCCCTGTGTTTTGGTATGCTCCAGAA
TGTTTAATGCAATCTAAATTTTATATTGCCTCTGACGTCTGGTCTTTTGGAGTCACTCTGCATGAGCTGC
TGACTTACTGTGATTCAGATTCTAGTCCCATGGCTTTGTTCCTGAAAATGATAGGCCCAACCCATGGCCA
GATGACAGTCACAAGACTTGTGAATACGTTAAAAGAAGGAAAACGCCTGCCGTGCCCACCTAACTGTCCA
GATGAGGTTTATCAACTTATGAGGAAATGCTGGGAATTCCAACCATCCAATCGGACAAGCTTTCAGAACC
TTATTGAAGGATTTGAAGCACTTTTAAAATAAGAATTCTAACTAGAGCTCGCTGATCAGCCTCGACTGTG
CCTTCTAGTTGCCAGCCATCTGTTGTTTGCCCCTCCCCCGTGCCTTCCTTGACCCTGGAAGGTGCCACTC
CCACTGTCCTTTCCTAATAAAATGAGGAAATTGCATCGCATTGTCTGAGTAGGTGTCATTCTATTCTGGG
GGGTGGGGTGGGGCAGGACAGCAAGGGGGAGGATTGGGAAGAGAATAGCAGGCATGCTGGGGAGCGGCCG
CAGGAACCCCTAGTGATGGAGTTGGCCACTCCCTCTCTGCGCGCTCGCTCGCTCACTGAGGCCGGGCGAC
CAAAGGTCGCCCGACGCCCGGGCTTTGCCCGGGCGGCCTCAGTGAGCGAGCGAGCGCGCAGCTGCCTGCA
GGGGCGCCTGATGCGGTATTTTCTCCTTACGCATCTGTGCGGTATTTCACACCGCATA
[95 nt withheld, positions 5239-5333]
T
[46 nt withheld, positions 5335-5380]
C
[141 nt withheld, positions 5382-5522]
CCTTTGACGTTGGAGTCCACGTTCTTT
[37 nt withheld, positions 5550-5586]
ACTCTATCTCGGGCTATTCTTTTGATTTATAAGGGATTTTGCCGATTTCGGTCTATTGGTTAAAAAATGA
GCTGATTTAACAAAAATTTAACGCGAATTTTAACAAAATATTAACGTTTACAATTTTATGGTGCACTCTC
AGTACAATCTGCTCTGATGCCGCATAGTTAAGCCAGCCCCGACACCCGCCAACACCCGCTGACGCGCCCT
GACGGGCTTGTCTGCTCCCGGCATCCGCTTACAGACAAGCTGTGACCGTCTCCGGGAGCTGCATGTGTCA
GAGGTTTTCACCGTCATCACCGAAACGCGCGAGACGAAAGGGCCTCGTGATACGCCTATTTTTATAGGTT
AATGTCATGATAATAATGGTTTCTTAGACGTCAGGTGGCACTTTTCGGGGAAATGTGCGCGGAACCCCTA
TTTGTTTATTTTTCTAAATACATTCAAATATGTATCCGCTCATGAGACAATAACCCTGATAAATGCTTCA
ATAATATTGAAAAAGGAAGAGTATGAGTATTCAACATTTCCGTGTCGCCCTTATTCCCTTTTTTGCGGCA
TTTTGCCTTCCTGTTTTTGCTCACCCAGAAACGCTGGTGAAAGTAAAAGATGCTGAAGATCAGTTGGGTG
CACGAGTGGGTTACATCGAACTGGATCTCAACAGCGGTAAGATCCTTGAGAGTTTTCGCCCCGAAGAACG
TTTTCCAATGATGAGCACTTTTAAAGTTCTGCTATGTGGCGCGGTATTATCCCGTATTGACGCCGGGCAA
GAGCAACTCGGTCGCCGCATACACTATTCTCAGAATGACTTGGTTGAGTACTCACCAGTCACAGAAAAGC
ATCTTACGGATGGCATGACAGTAAGAGAATTATGCAGTGCTGCCATAACCATGAGTGATAACACTGCGGC
CAACTTACTTCTGACAACGATCGGAGGACCGAAGGAGCTAACCGCTTTTTTGCACAACATGGGGGATCAT
GTAACTCGCCTTGATCGTTGGGAACCGGAGCTGAATGAAGCCATACCAAACGACGAGCGTGACACCACGA
TGCCTGTAGCAATGGCAACAACGTTGCGCAAACTATTAACTGGCGAACTACTTACTCTAGCTTCCCGGCA
ACAATTAATAGACTGGATGGAGGCGGATAAAGTTGCAGGACCACTTCTGCGCTCGGCCCTTCCGGCTGGC
TGGTTTATTGCTGATAAATCTGGAGCCGGTGAGCGTGGAAGCCGCGGTATCATTGCAGCACTGGGGCCAG
ATGGTAAGCCCTCCCGTATCGTAGTTATCTACACGACGGGGAGTCAGGCAACTATGGATGAACGAAATAG
ACAGATCGCTGAGATAGGTGCCTCACTGATTAAGCATTGGTAACTGTCAGACCAAGTTTACTCATATATA
CTTTAGATTGATTTAAAACTTCATTTTTAATTTAAAAGGATCTAGGTGAAGATCCTTTTTGATAATCTCA
TGACCAAAATCCCTTAACGTGAGTTTTCGTTCCACTGAGCGTCAGACCCCGTAGAAAAGATCAAAGGATC
TTCTTGAGATCCTTTTTTTCTGCGCGTAATCTGCTGCTTGCAAACAAAAAAACCACCGCTACCAGCGGTG
GTTTGTTTGCCGGATCAAGAGCTACCAACTCTTTTTCCGAAGGTAACTGGCTTCAGCAGAGCGCAGATAC
CAAATACTGTTCTTCTAGTGTAGCCGTAGTTAGGCCACCACTTCAAGAACTCTGTAGCACCGCCTACATA
CCTCGCTCTGCTAATCCTGTTACCAGTGGCTGCTGCCAGTGGCGATAAGTCGTGTCTTACCGGGTTGGAC
TCAAGACGATAGTTACCGGATAAGGCGCAGCGGTCGGGCTGAACGGGGGGTTCGTGCACACAGCCCAGCT
TGGAGCGAACGACCTACACCGAACTGAGATACCTACAGCGTGAGCTATGAGAAAGCGCCACGCTTCCCGA
AGGGAGAAAGGCGGACAGGTATCCGGTAAGCGGCAGGGTCGGAACAGGAGAGCGCACGAGGGAGCTTCCA
GGGGGAAACGCCTGGTATCTTTATAGTCCTGTCGGGTTTCGCCACCTCTGACTTGAGCGTCGATTTTTGT
GATGCTCGTCAGGGGGGCGGAGCCTATGGAAAAACGCCAGCAACGCGGCCTTTTTACGGTTCCTGGCCTT
TTGCTGGCCTTTTGCTCACATGT
Features (pLannotate 1.2.2; 15 found; start..end, strand, type, name):
      1..241     +  promoter       U6 promoter: RNA polymerase III promoter for human U6 snRNA
    268..343     +  misc_RNA       gRNA scaffold: guide RNA scaffold for the Streptococcus pyogenes CRISPR/Cas9 system
    350..393     +  misc_RNA       gRNA scaffold (fragment): guide RNA scaffold for the Streptococcus pyogenes CRISPR/Cas9 system
    440..725     +  enhancer       CMV enhancer: human cytomegalovirus immediate early enhancer; contains an 18-bp deletion relative to the standard CMV enhancer
   1005..1232    +  intron         hybrid intron: hybrid between chicken β-actin (CBA) and minute virus of mice (MMV) introns (Gray et al., 2011)
   1331..4789    +  CDS            JAK1: JAK1_HUMAN - Also known as JAK1A, JAK1B. Experimental evidence at protein level: Swiss-Prot protein existence level 1. Tyrosine kinase of the non-receptor type, involved in the IFN-alpha/beta/gamma signal pathway (PubMed:7615558). Kinase partner for the interleukin (IL)-2 receptor (PubMed:11909529) as well as interleukin (IL)-10 receptor (PubMed:12133952). From Homo sapiens (Human).
   4826..4937    +  polyA_signal   bGH poly(A) signal: bovine growth hormone polyadenylation signal
   5042..5182    +  repeat_region  AAV2 ITR: inverted terminal repeat of adeno-associated virus serotype 2 inverted
   5187..5238    -  misc_feature   bom (fragment): basis of mobility region from pBR322
   5257..5712    +  rep_origin     f1 ori (sequence partly withheld): f1 bacteriophage origin of replication; arrow indicates direction of (+) strand synthesis
   5713..5762    -  misc_feature   bom (fragment): basis of mobility region from pBR322
   5864..5899    -  CDS            rop (fragment): Rop protein, which maintains plasmids at low copy number; rop
   5994..6098    +  promoter       AmpR promoter: bla
   6099..6959    +  CDS            AmpR: β-lactamase; bla; confers resistance to ampicillin, carbenicillin, and related antibiotics
   7130..7718    +  rep_origin     ori: high-copy-number ColE1/pMB1/pBR322/pUC origin of replication
