>Addgene plasmid #174573 | FLAG-JAK1Gly590Arg | addgene full sequence | sequence record 349457 | Addgene NGS Result
GAGGGCCTATTTCCCATGATTCCTTCATATTTGCATATACGATACAAGGCTGTTAGAGAGATAATTGGAA
TTAATTTGACTGTAAACACAAAGATATTAGTACAAAATACGTGACGTAGAAAGTAATAATTTCTTGGGTA
GTTTGCAGTTTTAAAATTATGTTTTAAAATGGACTATCATATGCTTACCGTAACTTGAAAGTATTTCGAT
TTCTTGGCTTTATATATCTTGTGGAAAGGACGAAACACCGGGTCTTCGAGAAGACCTGTTTTAGAGCTAG
AAATAGCAAGTTAAAATAAGGCTAGTCCGTTATCAACTTGAAAAAGTGGCACCGAGTCGGTGCTTTTTTG
TTTTAGAGCTAGAAATAGCAAGTTAAAATAAGGCTAGTCCGTTTTTAGCGCGTGCGCCAATTCTGCAGAC
AAATGGCTCTAGAGGTACCCGTTACATAACTTACGGTAAATGGCCCGCCTGGCTGACCGCCCAACGACCC
CCGCCCATTGACGTCAATAGTAACGCCAATAGGGACTTTCCATTGACGTCAATGGGTGGAGTATTTACGG
TAAACTGCCCACTTGGCAGTACATCAAGTGTATCATATGCCAAGTACGCCCCCTATTGACGTCAATGACG
GTAAATGGCCCGCCTGGCATTGTGCCCAGTACATGACCTTATGGGACTTTCCTACTTGGCAGTACATCTA
CGTATTAGTCATCGCTATTACCATGGTCGAGGTGAGCCCCACGTTCTGCTTCACTCTCCCCATCTCCCCC
CCCTCCCCACCCCCAATTTTGTATTTATTTATTTTTTAATTATTTTGTGCAGCGATGGGGGCGGGGGGGG
GGGGGGGGCGCGCGCCRGGGGGGGGGGGGGGGGGGGGGGGGGGGGGGGGGGSGRGGSGGRGRGGKGCGGC
GGCAGCCAATCAGAGCGGCGCGCTCCGAAAGTTTCCTTTTATGGCGAGGCGGCGGCGGCGGCGGCCCTAT
AAAAAGCGAAGCGCGCGGCGGGCGGGAGTCGCTGCGCGCTGCCTTCGCCCCGTGCCCCGCTCCGCCGCCG
CCTCGCGCCGCCCGCCCCGGCTCTGACTGACCGCGTTACTCCCACAGGTGAGCGGGCGGGACGGCCCTTC
TCCTCCGGGCTGTAATTAGCTGAGCAAGAGGTAAGGGTTTAAGGGATGGTTGGTTGGTGGGGTATTAATG
TTTAATTACCTGGAGCACCTGCCTGAAATCACTTTTTTTCAGGTTGGACCGGTGCCACCATGGACTATAA
GGACCACGACGGAGACTACAAGGATCATGATATTGATTACAAAGACGATGACGATAAGTCTGGTGGTTCT
CAGTATCTAAATATAAAAGAGGACTGCAATGCCATGGCTTTCTGTGCTAAAATGAGGAGCTCCAAGAAGA
CTGAGGTGAACCTGGAGGCCCCTGAGCCAGGGGTGGAAGTGATCTTCTATCTGTCGGACAGGGAGCCCCT
CCGGCTGGGCAGTGGAGAGTACACAGCAGAGGAACTGTGCATCAGGGCTGCACAGGCATGCCGTATCTCT
CCTCTTTGTCACAACCTCTTTGCCCTGTATGACGAGAACACCAAGCTCTGGTATGCTCCAAATCGCACCA
TCACCGTTGATGACAAGATGTCCCTCCGGCTCCACTACCGGATGAGGTTCTATTTCACCAATTGGCATGG
AACCAACGACAATGAGCAGTCAGTGTGGCGTCATTCTCCAAAGAAGCAGAAAAATGGCTACGAGAAAAAA
AAGATTCCAGATGCAACCCCTCTCCTTGATGCCAGCTCACTGGAGTATCTGTTTGCTCAGGGACAGTATG
ATTTGGTGAAATGCCTGGCTCCTATTCGAGACCCCAAGACCGAGCAGGATGGACATGATATTGAGAACGA
GTGTCTAGGGATGGCTGTCCTGGCCATCTCACACTATGCCATGATGAAGAAGATGCAGTTGCCAGAACTG
CCCAAGGACATCAGCTACAAGCGATATATTCCAGAAACATTGAATAAGTCCATCAGACAGAGGAACCTTC
TCACCAGGATGCGGATAAATAATGTTTTCAAGGATTTCCTAAAGGAATTTAACAACAAGACCATTTGTGA
CAGCAGCGTGTCCACGCATGACCTGAAGGTGAAATACTTGGCTACCTTGGAAACTTTGACAAAACATTAC
GGTGCTGAAATATTTGAGACTTCCATGTTACTGATTTCATCAGAAAATGAGATGAATTGGTTTCATTCGA
ATGACGGTGGAAACGTTCTCTACTACGAAGTGATGGTGACTGGGAATCTTGGAATCCAGTGGAGGCATAA
ACCAAATGTTGTTTCTGTTGAAAAGGAAAAAAATAAACTGAAGCGGAAAAAACTGGAAAATAAACACAAG
AAGGATGAGGAGAAAAACAAGATCCGGGAAGAGTGGAACAATTTTTCTTACTTCCCTGAAATCACTCACA
TTGTAATAAAGGAGTCTGTGGTCAGCATTAACAAGCAGGACAACAAGAAAATGGAACTGAAGCTCTCTTC
CCACGAGGAGGCCTTGTCCTTTGTGTCCCTGGTAGATGGCTACTTCCGGCTCACAGCAGATGCCCATCAT
TACCTCTGCACCGACGTGGCCCCCCCGTTGATCGTCCACAACATACAGAATGGCTGTCATGGTCCAATCT
GTACAGAATACGCCATCAATAAATTGCGGCAAGAAGGAAGCGAGGAGGGGATGTACGTGCTGAGGTGGAG
CTGCACCGACTTTGACAACATCCTCATGACCGTCACCTGCTTTGAGAAGTCTGAGCAGGTGCAGGGTGCC
CAGAAGCAGTTCAAGAACTTTCAGATCGAGGTGCAGAAGGGCCGCTACAGTCTGCACGGTTCGGACCGCA
GCTTCCCCAGCTTGGGAGACCTCATGAGCCACCTCAAGAAGCAGATCCTGCGCACGGATAACATCAGCTT
CATGCTAAAACGCTGCTGCCAGCCCAAGCCCCGAGAAATCTCCAACCTGCTGGTGGCTACTAAGAAAGCC
CAGGAGTGGCAGCCCGTCTACCCCATGAGCCAGCTGAGTTTCGATCGGATCCTCAAGAAGGATCTGGTGC
AGGGCGAGCACCTTAGGAGAGGCACGAGAACACACATCTATTCTGGGACCCTGATGGATTACAAGGATGA
CGAAGGAACTTCTGAAGAGAAGAAGATAAAAGTGATCCTCAAAGTCTTAGACCCCAGCCACAGGGATATT
TCCCTGGCCTTCTTCGAGGCAGCCAGCATGATGAGACAGGTCTCCCACAAACACATCGTGTACCTCTATG
GCGTCTGTGTCCGCGACGTGGAGAATATCATGGTGGAAGAGTTTGTGGAAGGGGGTCCTCTGGATCTCTT
CATGCACCGGAAAAGCGATGTCCTTACCACACCATGGAAATTCAAAGTTGCCAAACAGCTGGCCAGTGCC
CTGAGCTACTTGGAGGATAAAGACCTGGTCCATGGAAATGTGTGTACTAAAAACCTCCTCCTGGCCCGTG
AGGGCATCGACAGTGAGTGTGGCCCATTCATCAAGCTCAGTGACCCCGGCATCCCCATTACGGTGCTGTC
TAGGCAAGAATGCATTGAACGAATCCCATGGATTGCTCCTGAGTGTGTTGAGGACTCCAAGAACCTGAGT
GTGGCTGCTGACAAGTGGAGCTTTGGAACCACGCTCTGGGAAATCTGCTACAATGGCGAGATCCCCTTGA
AAGACAAGACGCTGATTGAGAAAGAGAGATTCTATGAAAGCCGGTGCAGGCCAGTGACACCATCATGTAA
GGAGCTGGCTGACCTCATGACCCGCTGCATGAACTATGACCCCAATCAGAGGCCTTTCTTCCGAGCCATC
ATGAGAGACATTAATAAGCTTGAAGAGCAGAATCCAGATATTGTTTCAGAAAAAAAACCAGCAACTGAAG
TGGACCCCACACATTTTGAAAAGCGCTTCCTAAAGAGGATCCGTGACTTGGGAGAGGGCCACTTTGGGAA
GGTTGAGCTCTGCAGGTATGACCCCGAAGGGGACAATACAGGGGAGCAGGTGGCTGTTAAATCTCTGAAG
CCTGAGAGTGGAGGTAACCACATAGCTGATCTGAAAAAGGAAATCGAGATCTTAAGGAACCTCTATCATG
AGAACATTGTGAAGTACAAAGGAATCTGCACAGAAGACGGAGGAAATGGTATTAAGCTCATCATGGAATT
TCTGCCTTCGGGAAGCCTTAAGGAATATCTTCCAAAGAATAAGAACAAAATAAACCTCAAACAGCAGCTA
AAATATGCCGTTCAGATTTGTAAGGGGATGGACTATTTGGGTTCTCGGCAATACGTTCACCGGGACTTGG
CAGCAAGAAATGTCCTTGTTGAGAGTGAACACCAAGTGAAAATTGGAGACTTCGGTTTAACCAAAGCAAT
TGAAACCGATAAGGAGTATTACACCGTCAAGGATGACCGGGACAGCCCTGTGTTTTGGTATGCTCCAGAA
TGTTTAATGCAATCTAAATTTTATATTGCCTCTGACGTCTGGTCTTTTGGAGTCACTCTGCATGAGCTGC
TGACTTACTGTGATTCAGATTCTAGTCCCATGGCTTTGTTCCTGAAAATGATAGGCCCAACCCATGGCCA
GATGACAGTCACAAGACTTGTGAATACGTTAAAAGAAGGAAAACGCCTGCCGTGCCCACCTAACTGTCCA
GATGAGGTTTATCAACTTATGAGGAAATGCTGGGAATTCCAACCATCCAATCGGACAAGCTTTCAGAACC
TTATTGAAGGATTTGAAGCACTTTTAAAATAAGAATTCTAACTAGAGCTCGCTGATCAGCCTCGACTGTG
CCTTCTAGTTGCCAGCCATCTGTTGTTTGCCCCTCCCCCGTGCCTTCCTTGACCCTGGAAGGTGCCACTC
CCACTGTCCTTTCCTAATAAAATGAGGAAATTGCATCGCATTGTCTGAGTAGGTGTCATTCTATTCTGGG
GGGTGGGGTGGGGCAGGACAGCAAGGGGGAGGATTGGGAAGAGAATAGCAGGCATGCTGGGGAGCGGCCG
CAGGAACCCCTAGTGATGGAGTTGGCCACTCCCTCTCTGCGCGCTCGCTCGCTCACTGAGGCCGGGCGAC
CAAAGGTCGCCCGACGCCCGGGCTTTGCCCGGGCGGCCTCAGTGAGCGAGCGAGCGCGCAGCTGCCTGCA
GGGGCGCCTGATGCGGTATTTTCTCCTTACGCATCTGTGCGGTATTTCACACCGCATA
[95 nt withheld, positions 5239-5333]
T
[46 nt withheld, positions 5335-5380]
C
[141 nt withheld, positions 5382-5522]
CCTTTGACGTTGGAGTCCACGTTCTTT
[37 nt withheld, positions 5550-5586]
ACTCTATCTCGGGCTATTCTTTTGATTTATAAGGGATTTTGCCGATTTCGGTCTATTGGTTAAAAAATGA
GCTGATTTAACAAAAATTTAACGCGAATTTTAACAAAATATTAACGTTTACAATTTTATGGTGCACTCTC
AGTACAATCTGCTCTGATGCCGCATAGTTAAGCCAGCCCCGACACCCGCCAACACCCGCTGACGCGCCCT
GACGGGCTTGTCTGCTCCCGGCATCCGCTTACAGACAAGCTGTGACCGTCTCCGGGAGCTGCATGTGTCA
GAGGTTTTCACCGTCATCACCGAAACGCGCGAGACGAAAGGGCCTCGTGATACGCCTATTTTTATAGGTT
AATGTCATGATAATAATGGTTTCTTAGACGTCAGGTGGCACTTTTCGGGGAAATGTGCGCGGAACCCCTA
TTTGTTTATTTTTCTAAATACATTCAAATATGTATCCGCTCATGAGACAATAACCCTGATAAATGCTTCA
ATAATATTGAAAAAGGAAGAGTATGAGTATTCAACATTTCCGTGTCGCCCTTATTCCCTTTTTTGCGGCA
TTTTGCCTTCCTGTTTTTGCTCACCCAGAAACGCTGGTGAAAGTAAAAGATGCTGAAGATCAGTTGGGTG
CACGAGTGGGTTACATCGAACTGGATCTCAACAGCGGTAAGATCCTTGAGAGTTTTCGCCCCGAAGAACG
TTTTCCAATGATGAGCACTTTTAAAGTTCTGCTATGTGGCGCGGTATTATCCCGTATTGACGCCGGGCAA
GAGCAACTCGGTCGCCGCATACACTATTCTCAGAATGACTTGGTTGAGTACTCACCAGTCACAGAAAAGC
ATCTTACGGATGGCATGACAGTAAGAGAATTATGCAGTGCTGCCATAACCATGAGTGATAACACTGCGGC
CAACTTACTTCTGACAACGATCGGAGGACCGAAGGAGCTAACCGCTTTTTTGCACAACATGGGGGATCAT
GTAACTCGCCTTGATCGTTGGGAACCGGAGCTGAATGAAGCCATACCAAACGACGAGCGTGACACCACGA
TGCCTGTAGCAATGGCAACAACGTTGCGCAAACTATTAACTGGCGAACTACTTACTCTAGCTTCCCGGCA
ACAATTAATAGACTGGATGGAGGCGGATAAAGTTGCAGGACCACTTCTGCGCTCGGCCCTTCCGGCTGGC
TGGTTTATTGCTGATAAATCTGGAGCCGGTGAGCGTGGAAGCCGCGGTATCATTGCAGCACTGGGGCCAG
ATGGTAAGCCCTCCCGTATCGTAGTTATCTACACGACGGGGAGTCAGGCAACTATGGATGAACGAAATAG
ACAGATCGCTGAGATAGGTGCCTCACTGATTAAGCATTGGTAACTGTCAGACCAAGTTTACTCATATATA
CTTTAGATTGATTTAAAACTTCATTTTTAATTTAAAAGGATCTAGGTGAAGATCCTTTTTGATAATCTCA
TGACCAAAATCCCTTAACGTGAGTTTTCGTTCCACTGAGCGTCAGACCCCGTAGAAAAGATCAAAGGATC
TTCTTGAGATCCTTTTTTTCTGCGCGTAATCTGCTGCTTGCAAACAAAAAAACCACCGCTACCAGCGGTG
GTTTGTTTGCCGGATCAAGAGCTACCAACTCTTTTTCCGAAGGTAACTGGCTTCAGCAGAGCGCAGATAC
CAAATACTGTTCTTCTAGTGTAGCCGTAGTTAGGCCACCACTTCAAGAACTCTGTAGCACCGCCTACATA
CCTCGCTCTGCTAATCCTGTTACCAGTGGCTGCTGCCAGTGGCGATAAGTCGTGTCTTACCGGGTTGGAC
TCAAGACGATAGTTACCGGATAAGGCGCAGCGGTCGGGCTGAACGGGGGGTTCGTGCACACAGCCCAGCT
TGGAGCGAACGACCTACACCGAACTGAGATACCTACAGCGTGAGCTATGAGAAAGCGCCACGCTTCCCGA
AGGGAGAAAGGCGGACAGGTATCCGGTAAGCGGCAGGGTCGGAACAGGAGAGCGCACGAGGGAGCTTCCA
GGGGGAAACGCCTGGTATCTTTATAGTCCTGTCGGGTTTCGCCACCTCTGACTTGAGCGTCGATTTTTGT
GATGCTCGTCAGGGGGGCGGAGCCTATGGAAAAACGCCAGCAACGCGGCCTTTTTACGGTTCCTGGCCTT
TTGCTGGCCTTTTGCTCACATGT
Features (pLannotate 1.2.2; 15 found; start..end, strand, type, name):
      1..241     +  promoter       U6 promoter: RNA polymerase III promoter for human U6 snRNA
    268..343     +  misc_RNA       gRNA scaffold: guide RNA scaffold for the Streptococcus pyogenes CRISPR/Cas9 system
    350..393     +  misc_RNA       gRNA scaffold (fragment): guide RNA scaffold for the Streptococcus pyogenes CRISPR/Cas9 system
    440..725     +  enhancer       CMV enhancer: human cytomegalovirus immediate early enhancer; contains an 18-bp deletion relative to the standard CMV enhancer
   1005..1232    +  intron         hybrid intron: hybrid between chicken β-actin (CBA) and minute virus of mice (MMV) introns (Gray et al., 2011)
   1331..4789    +  CDS            JAK1: JAK1_HUMAN - Also known as JAK1A, JAK1B. Experimental evidence at protein level: Swiss-Prot protein existence level 1. Tyrosine kinase of the non-receptor type, involved in the IFN-alpha/beta/gamma signal pathway (PubMed:7615558). Kinase partner for the interleukin (IL)-2 receptor (PubMed:11909529) as well as interleukin (IL)-10 receptor (PubMed:12133952). From Homo sapiens (Human).
   4826..4937    +  polyA_signal   bGH poly(A) signal: bovine growth hormone polyadenylation signal
   5042..5182    +  repeat_region  AAV2 ITR: inverted terminal repeat of adeno-associated virus serotype 2 inverted
   5187..5238    -  misc_feature   bom (fragment): basis of mobility region from pBR322
   5257..5712    +  rep_origin     f1 ori (sequence partly withheld): f1 bacteriophage origin of replication; arrow indicates direction of (+) strand synthesis
   5713..5762    -  misc_feature   bom (fragment): basis of mobility region from pBR322
   5864..5899    -  CDS            rop (fragment): Rop protein, which maintains plasmids at low copy number; rop
   5994..6098    +  promoter       AmpR promoter: bla
   6099..6959    +  CDS            AmpR: β-lactamase; bla; confers resistance to ampicillin, carbenicillin, and related antibiotics
   7130..7718    +  rep_origin     ori: high-copy-number ColE1/pMB1/pBR322/pUC origin of replication
