[The description below was written by a language model from this plasmid's Addgene catalogue record and pLannotate feature annotations shown in this document.]
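Description:
FLAG-JAK1Gly590Arg is a 7,779 nt mammalian expression plasmid that produces human JAK1 carrying the Gly590Arg substitution, with a FLAG epitope fused to the N-terminus. It was assembled by Gibson cloning into a backbone derived from a CRISPR/Cas9 expression vector. Remnants of that parent are still annotated: a human U6 RNA polymerase III promoter followed by a Streptococcus pyogenes guide RNA scaffold plus a second partial scaffold fragment, and a single AAV2 inverted terminal repeat downstream of the expression cassette. The record does not indicate that any guide is expressed, and with only one ITR annotated there is no sign the plasmid is intended for AAV packaging. These elements appear to be carry-over rather than functional parts of the design. Propagation in E. coli relies on a high-copy ColE1/pUC-type origin and a β-lactamase gene conferring ampicillin resistance. An f1 phage origin is also present, alongside small bom and rop fragments.

The catalogue lists the promoter as CMV. The feature table shows a CMV enhancer followed by a hybrid chicken β-actin/minute virus of mice intron, an arrangement suggestive of a CMV-enhancer hybrid promoter, although no core promoter is annotated in the gap between them. The JAK1 coding sequence follows and is terminated by a bovine growth hormone polyadenylation signal. The FLAG tag is not separately annotated, but it would lie just upstream of the JAK1 match. JAK1 is a non-receptor tyrosine kinase that transduces interferon and interleukin receptor signals. The associated publication concerns base editing screens mapping mutations that affect interferon-gamma signalling in cancer, so this plasmid presumably serves to express the variant for functional testing, with the tag allowing detection or immunoprecipitation. No mammalian selection marker is annotated, which fits transient transfection.
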