Addgene plasmid #174573: FLAG-JAK1Gly590Arg
Purpose: Human FLAG-tagged JAK1 Gly590Arg mutant expression (N-term. tag) (CMV prom.)
Depositing lab: Mathew Garnett. Depositing organization: Wellcome Sanger Institute. Publication: Base editing screens map mutations affecting interferon-gamma signaling in cancer. Coelho MA, Cooper S, Strauss ME, Karakoc E, Bhosle S, Goncalves E, Picco G, Burgold T, Cattaneo CM, Veninga V, Consonni S, Dincer C, Vieira SF, Gibson F, Barthorpe S, Hardy C, Rein J, Thomas M, Marioni J, Voest EE, Bassett A, Garnett MJ. Cancer Cell. 2023 Feb 13;41(2):288-303.e6. doi: 10.1016/j.ccell.2022.12.009. Epub 2023 Jan 19. PubMed 36669486.
Backbone
  Vector backbone: Addgene Plasmid #48140
  Vector type: Mammalian Expression
Growth in bacteria
  Bacterial resistance: Ampicillin, 100 μg/mL
  Growth temperature: 37°C
  Growth strain: DH5alpha
  Copy number: Unknown
Gene/Insert
  Gene/Insert name: JAK1Gly590Arg
  Species: H. sapiens (human)
  Mutation: Gly590Arg
  Promoter: CMV
  Tag / fusion protein: FLAG (N terminal on insert)
  Cloning method: Gibson Cloning
  Sequencing primers: 5′ gtttaagggatggttggttggtgg
Terms and licenses: Academic/Nonprofit Terms; Industry Terms: Not Available to Industry
Depositor comments: Please visit https://doi.org/10.1101/2022.03.29.486051 for bioRxiv preprint.
How to cite: FLAG-JAK1Gly590Arg was a gift from Mathew Garnett (Addgene plasmid # 174573 ; http://n2t.net/addgene:174573 ; RRID:Addgene_174573)
